>Addgene plasmid #138560 | VQR variant | addgene full sequence | sequence record 274782 | Addgene NGS Result
TTTTGCTGTACTTTCTATAGTGAATAGAGTTAGGCAGGGATATTCACCATTATCGTTTCAGACCCACCTC
CCAACCCCGAGGGGACCCGACAGGCCCGAAGGAATAGAAGAAGAAGGTGGAGAGAGAGACAGAGACAGAT
CCATTCGATTAGTGAACGGATCGGCACTGCGTGCGCCAATTCTGCAGACAAATGGCAGTATTCATCCACA
ATTTTAAAAGAAAAGGGGGGATTGGGGGGTACAGTGCAGGGGAAAGAATAGTAGACATAATAGCAACAGA
CATACAAACTAAAGAATTACAAAAACAAATTACAAAAATTCAAAATTTTCGGGTTTATTACAGGGACAGC
AGAGATCCAGTTTGGTTAATTAGCTAGCTAGGTCTTGAAAGGAGTGGGAATTGGCTCCGGTGCCCGTCAG
TGGGCAGAGCGCACATCGCCCACAGTCCCCGAGAAGTTGGGGGGAGGGGTCGGCAATTGATCCGGTGCCT
AGAGAAGGTGGCGCGGGGTAAACTGGGAAAGTGATGTCGTGTACTGGCTCCGCCTTTTTCCCGAGGGTGG
GGGAGAACCGTATATAAGTGCAGTAGTCGCCGTGAACGTTCTTTTTCGCAACGGGTTTGCCGCCAGAACA
CAGGACCGGTTCTAGAGCGCTGCCACCATGGACAAGAAGTACAGCATCGGCCTGGACATCGGCACCAACT
CTGTGGGCTGGGCCGTGATCACCGACGAGTACAAGGTGCCCAGCAAGAAATTCAAGGTGCTGGGCAACAC
CGACCGGCACAGCATCAAGAAGAACCTGATCGGAGCCCTGCTGTTCGACAGCGGCGAAACAGCCGAGGCC
ACCCGGCTGAAGAGAACCGCCAGAAGAAGATACACCAGACGGAAGAACCGGATCTGCTATCTGCAAGAGA
TCTTCAGCAACGAGATGGCCAAGGTGGACGACAGCTTCTTCCACAGACTGGAAGAGTCCTTCCTGGTGGA
AGAGGATAAGAAGCACGAGCGGCACCCCATCTTCGGCAACATCGTGGACGAGGTGGCCTACCACGAGAAG
TACCCCACCATCTACCACCTGAGAAAGAAACTGGTGGACAGCACCGACAAGGCCGACCTGCGGCTGATCT
ATCTGGCCCTGGCCCACATGATCAAGTTCCGGGGCCACTTCCTGATCGAGGGCGACCTGAACCCCGACAA
CAGCGACGTGGACAAGCTGTTCATCCAGCTGGTGCAGACCTACAACCAGCTGTTCGAGGAAAACCCCATC
AACGCCAGCGGCGTGGACGCCAAGGCCATCCTGTCTGCCAGACTGAGCAAGAGCAGACGGCTGGAAAATC
TGATCGCCCAGCTGCCCGGCGAGAAGAAGAATGGCCTGTTCGGAAACCTGATTGCCCTGAGCCTGGGCCT
GACCCCCAACTTCAAGAGCAACTTCGACCTGGCCGAGGATGCCAAACTGCAGCTGAGCAAGGACACCTAC
GACGACGACCTGGACAACCTGCTGGCCCAGATCGGCGACCAGTACGCCGACCTGTTTCTGGCCGCCAAGA
ACCTGTCCGACGCCATCCTGCTGAGCGACATCCTGAGAGTGAACACCGAGATCACCAAGGCCCCCCTGAG
CGCCTCTATGATCAAGAGATACGACGAGCACCACCAGGACCTGACCCTGCTGAAAGCTCTCGTGCGGCAG
CAGCTGCCTGAGAAGTACAAAGAGATTTTCTTCGACCAGAGCAAGAACGGCTACGCCGGCTACATTGACG
GCGGAGCCAGCCAGGAAGAGTTCTACAAGTTCATCAAGCCCATCCTGGAAAAGATGGACGGCACCGAGGA
ACTGCTCGTGAAGCTGAACAGAGAGGACCTGCTGCGGAAGCAGCGGACCTTCGACAACGGCAGCATCCCC
CACCAGATCCACCTGGGAGAGCTGCACGCCATTCTGCGGCGGCAGGAAGATTTTTACCCATTCCTGAAGG
ACAACCGGGAAAAGATCGAGAAGATCCTGACCTTCCGCATCCCCTACTACGTGGGCCCTCTGGCCAGGGG
AAACAGCAGATTCGCCTGGATGACCAGAAAGAGCGAGGAAACCATCACCCCCTGGAACTTCGAGGAAGTG
GTGGACAAGGGCGCTTCCGCCCAGAGCTTCATCGAGCGGATGACCAACTTCGATAAGAACCTGCCCAACG
AGAAGGTGCTGCCCAAGCACAGCCTGCTGTACGAGTACTTCACCGTGTATAACGAGCTGACCAAAGTGAA
ATACGTGACCGAGGGAATGAGAAAGCCCGCCTTCCTGAGCGGCGAGCAGAAAAAGGCCATCGTGGACCTG
CTGTTCAAGACCAACCGGAAAGTGACCGTGAAGCAGCTGAAAGAGGACTACTTCAAGAAAATCGAGTGCT
TCGACTCCGTGGAAATCTCCGGCGTGGAAGATCGGTTCAACGCCTCCCTGGGCACATACCACGATCTGCT
GAAAATTATCAAGGACAAGGACTTCCTGGACAATGAGGAAAACGAGGACATTCTGGAAGATATCGTGCTG
ACCCTGACACTGTTTGAGGACAGAGAGATGATCGAGGAACGGCTGAAAACCTATGCCCACCTGTTCGACG
ACAAAGTGATGAAGCAGCTGAAGCGGCGGAGATACACCGGCTGGGGCAGGCTGAGCCGGAAGCTGATCAA
CGGCATCCGGGACAAGCAGTCCGGCAAGACAATCCTGGATTTCCTGAAGTCCGACGGCTTCGCCAACAGA
AACTTCATGCAGCTGATCCACGACGACAGCCTGACCTTTAAAGAGGACATCCAGAAAGCCCAGGTGTCCG
GCCAGGGCGATAGCCTGCACGAGCACATTGCCAATCTGGCCGGCAGCCCCGCCATTAAGAAGGGCATCCT
GCAGACAGTGAAGGTGGTGGACGAGCTCGTGAAAGTGATGGGCCGGCACAAGCCCGAGAACATCGTGATC
GAAATGGCCAGAGAGAACCAGACCACCCAGAAGGGACAGAAGAACAGCCGCGAGAGAATGAAGCGGATCG
AAGAGGGCATCAAAGAGCTGGGCAGCCAGATCCTGAAAGAACACCCCGTGGAAAACACCCAGCTGCAGAA
CGAGAAGCTGTACCTGTACTACCTGCAGAATGGGCGGGATATGTACGTGGACCAGGAACTGGACATCAAC
CGGCTGTCCGACTACGATGTGGACCATATCGTGCCTCAGAGCTTTCTGAAGGACGACTCCATCGACAACA
AGGTGCTGACCAGAAGCGACAAGAACCGGGGCAAGAGCGACAACGTGCCCTCCGAAGAGGTCGTGAAGAA
GATGAAGAACTACTGGCGGCAGCTGCTGAACGCCAAGCTGATTACCCAGAGAAAGTTCGACAATCTGACC
AAGGCCGAGAGAGGCGGCCTGAGCGAACTGGATAAGGCCGGCTTCATCAAGAGACAGCTGGTGGAAACCC
GGCAGATCACAAAGCACGTGGCACAGATCCTGGACTCCCGGATGAACACTAAGTACGACGAGAATGACAA
GCTGATCCGGGAAGTGAAAGTGATCACCCTGAAGTCCAAGCTGGTGTCCGATTTCCGGAAGGATTTCCAG
TTTTACAAAGTGCGCGAGATCAACAACTACCACCACGCCCACGACGCCTACCTGAACGCCGTCGTGGGAA
CCGCCCTGATCAAAAAGTACCCTAAGCTGGAAAGCGAGTTCGTGTACGGCGACTACAAGGTGTACGACGT
GCGGAAGATGATCGCCAAGAGCGAGCAGGAAATCGGCAAGGCTACCGCCAAGTACTTCTTCTACAGCAAC
ATCATGAACTTTTTCAAGACCGAGATTACCCTGGCCAACGGCGAGATCCGGAAGCGGCCTCTGATCGAGA
CAAACGGCGAAACCGGGGAGATCGTGTGGGATAAGGGCCGGGATTTTGCCACCGTGCGGAAAGTGCTGAG
CATGCCCCAAGTGAATATCGTGAAAAAGACCGAGGTGCAGACAGGCGGCTTCAGCAAAGAGTCTATCCTG
CCCAAGAGGAACAGCGATAAGCTGATCGCCAGAAAGAAGGACTGGGACCCTAAGAAGTACGGCGGCTTCG
TGAGCCCCACCGTGGCCTATTCTGTGCTGGTGGTGGCCAAAGTGGAAAAGGGCAAGTCCAAGAAACTGAA
GAGTGTGAAAGAGCTGCTGGGGATCACCATCATGGAAAGAAGCAGCTTCGAGAAGAATCCCATCGACTTT
CTGGAAGCCAAGGGCTACAAAGAAGTGAAAAAGGACCTGATCATCAAGCTGCCTAAGTACTCCCTGTTCG
AGCTGGAAAACGGCCGGAAGAGAATGCTGGCCTCTGCCGGCGAACTGCAGAAGGGAAACGAACTGGCCCT
GCCCTCCAAATATGTGAACTTCCTGTACCTGGCCAGCCACTATGAGAAGCTGAAGGGCTCCCCCGAGGAT
AATGAGCAGAAACAGCTGTTTGTGGAACAGCACAAGCACTACCTGGACGAGATCATCGAGCAGATCAGCG
AGTTCTCCAAGAGAGTGATCCTGGCCGACGCTAATCTGGACAAAGTGCTGTCCGCCTACAACAAGCACCG
GGATAAGCCCATCAGAGAGCAGGCCGAGAATATCATCCACCTGTTTACCCTGACCAATCTGGGAGCCCCT
GCCGCCTTCAAGTACTTTGACACCACCATCGACCGGAAGCAGTACCGGAGCACCAAAGAGGTGCTGGACG
CCACCCTGATCCACCAGAGCATCACCGGCCTGTACGAGACACGGATCGACCTGTCTCAGCTGGGAGGCGA
CAAGCGACCTGCCGCCACAAAGAAGGCTGGACAGGCTAAGAAGAAGAAAGATTACAAAGACGATGACGAT
AAGGGATCCGGCGCAACAAACTTCTCTCTGCTGAAACAAGCCGGAGATGTCGAAGAGAATCCTGGACCGA
TGGCCAAGCCTTTGTCTCAAGAAGAATCCACCCTCATTGAAAGAGCAACGGCTACAATCAACAGCATCCC
CATCTCTGAAGACTACAGCGTCGCCAGCGCAGCTCTCTCTAGCGACGGCCGCATCTTCACTGGTGTCAAT
GTATATCATTTTACTGGGGGACCTTGTGCAGAACTCGTGGTGCTGGGCACTGCTGCTGCTGCGGCAGCTG
GCAACCTGACTTGTATCGTCGCGATCGGAAATGAGAACAGGGGCATCTTGAGCCCCTGCGGACGGTGCCG
ACAGGTGCTTCTCGATCTGCATCCTGGGATCAAAGCCATAGTGAAGGACAGTGATGGACAGCCGACGGCA
GTTGGGATTCGTGAATTGCTGCCCTCTGGTTATGTGTGGGAGGGCTAAGAATTCGATATCAAGCTTATCG
GTAATCAACCTCTGGATTACAAAATTTGTGAAAGATTGACTGGTATTCTTAACTATGTTGCTCCTTTTAC
GCTATGTGGATACGCTGCTTTAATGCCTTTGTATCATGCTATTGCTTCCCGTATGGCTTTCATTTTCTCC
TCCTTGTATAAATCCTGGTTGCTGTCTCTTTATGAGGAGTTGTGGCCCGTTGTCAGGCAACGTGGCGTGG
TGTGCACTGTGTTTGCTGACGCAACCCCCACTGGTTGGGGCATTGCCACCACCTGTCAGCTCCTTTCCGG
GACTTTCGCTTTCCCCCTCCCTATTGCCACGGCGGAACTCATCGCCGCCTGCCTTGCCCGCTGCTGGACA
GGGGCTCGGCTGTTGGGCACTGACAATTCCGTGGTGTTGTCGGGGAAATCATCGTCCTTTCCTTGGCTGC
TCGCCTGTGTTGCCACCTGGATTCTGCGCGGGACGTCCTTCTGCTACGTCCCTTCGGCCCTCAATCCAGC
GGACCTTCCTTCCCGCGGCCTGCTGCCGGCTCTGCGGCCTCTTCCGCGTCTTCGCCTTCGCCCTCAGACG
AGTCGGATCTCCCTTTGGGCCGCCTCCCCGCATCGATACCGTCGACCTCGAGACCTAGAAAAACATGGAG
CAATCACAAGTAGCAATACAGCAGCTACCAATGCTGATTGTGCCTGGCTAGAAGCACAAGAGGAGGAGGA
GGTGGGTTTTCCAGTCACACCTCAGGTACCTTTAAGACCAATGACTTACAAGGCAGCTGTAGATCTTAGC
CACTTTTTAAAAGAAAAGGGGGGACTGGAAGGGCTAATTCACTCCCAACGAAGACAAGATATCCTTGATC
TGTGGATCTACCACACACAAGGCTACTTCCCTGATTGGCAGAACTACACACCAGGGCCAGGGATCAGATA
TCCACTGACCTTTGGATGGTGCTACAAGCTAGTACCAGTTGAGCAAGAGAAGGTAGAAGAAGCCAATGAA
GGAGAGAACACCCGCTTGTTACACCCTGTGAGCCTGCATGGGATGGATGACCCGGAGAGAGAAGTATTAG
AGTGGAGGTTTGACAGCCGCCTAGCATTTCATCACATGGCCCGAGAGCTGCATCCGGACTGTACTGGGTC
TCTCTGGTTAGACCAGATCTGAGCCTGGGAGCTCTCTGGCTAACTAGGGAACCCACTGCTTAAGCCTCAA
TAAAGCTTGCCTTGAGTGCTTCAAGTAGTGTGTGCCCGTCTGTTGTGTGACTCTGGTAACTAGAGATCCC
TCAGACCCTTTTAGTCAGTGTGGAAAATCTCTAGCAGGGCCCGTTTAAACCCGCTGATCAGCCTCGACTG
TGCCTTCTAGTTGCCAGCCATCTGTTGTTTGCCCCTCCCCCGTGCCTTCCTTGACCCTGGAAGGTGCCAC
TCCCACTGTCCTTTCCTAATAAAATGAGGAAATTGCATCGCATTGTCTGAGTAGGTGTCATTCTATTCTG
GGGGGTGGGGTGGGGCAGGACAGCAAGGGGGAGGATTGGGAAGACAATAGCAGGCATGCTGGGGATGCGG
TGGGCTCTATGGCTTCTGAGGCGGAAAGAACCAGCTGGGGCTCTAGGGGGTATCCCC
[124 nt withheld, positions 6918-7041]
C
[91 nt withheld, positions 7043-7133]
A
[49 nt withheld, positions 7135-7183]
CCTTTGACGTTGGAGTCCACGTTCTTT
[37 nt withheld, positions 7211-7247]
ACCCTATCTCGGTCTATTCTTTTGATTTATAAGGGATTTTGCCGATTTCGGCCTATTGGTTAAAAAATGA
GCTGATTTAACAAAAATTTAACGCGAATTAATTCTGTGGAATGTGTGTCAGTTAGGGTGTGGAAAGTCCC
CAGGCTCCCCAGCAGGCAGAAGTATGCAAAGCATGCATCTCAATTAGTCAGCAACCAGGTGTGGAAAGTC
CCCAGGCTCCCCAGCAGGCAGAAGTATGCAAAGCATGCATCTCAATTAGTCAGCAACCATAGTCCCGCCC
CTAACTCCGCCCAGTTCCGCCCATTCTCCGCCCCATGGCTGACTAATTTTTTTTATTTATGCAGAGGCCG
AGGCCGCCTCTGCCTCTGAGCTATTCCAGAAGTAGTGAGGAGGCTTTTTTGGAGGCCTAGGCTTTTGCAA
AAAGCTCCCGGGAGCTTGTATATCCATTTTCGGATCTGATCAGCACGTGTTGACAATTAATCATCGGCAT
AGTATATCGGCATAGTATAATACGACAAGGTGAGGAACTAAACCATGGCCAAGTTGACCAGTGCCGTTCC
GGTGCTCACCGCGCGCGACGTCGCCGGAGCGGTCGAGTTCTGGACCGACCGGCTCGGGTTCTCCCGGGAC
TTCGTGGAGGACGACTTCGCCGGTGTGGTCCGGGACGACGTGACCCTGTTCATCAGCGCGGTCCAGGACC
AGGTGGTGCCGGACAACACCCTGGCCTGGGTGTGGGTGCGCGGCCTGGACGAGCTGTACGCCGAGTGGTC
GGAGGTCGTGTCCACGAACTTCCGGGACGCCTCCGGGCCGGCCATGACCGAGATCGGCGAGCAGCCGTGG
GGGCGGGAGTTCGCCCTGCGCGACCCGGCCGGCAACTGCGTGCACTTCGTGGCCGAGGAGCAGGACTGAC
ACGTGCTACGAGATTTCGATTCCACCGCCGCCTTCTATGAAAGGTTGGGCTTCGGAATCGTTTTCCGGGA
CGCCGGCTGGATGATCCTCCAGCGCGGGGATCTCATGCTGGAGTTCTTCGCCCACCCCAACTTGTTTATT
GCAGCTTATAATGGTTACAAATAAAGCAATAGCATCACAAATTTCACAAATAAAGCATTTTTTTCACTGC
ATTCTAGTTGTGGTTTGTCCAAACTCATCAATGTATCTTATCATGTCTGTATACCGTCGACCTCTAGCTA
GAGCTTGGCGTAATCATGGTCATAGCTGTTTCCTGTGTGAAATTGTTATCCGCTCACAATTCCACACAAC
ATACGAGCCGGAAGCATAAAGTGTAAAGCCTGGGGTGCCTAATGAGTGAGCTAACTCACATTAATTGCGT
TGCGCTCACTGCCCGCTTTCCAGTCGGGAAACCTGTCGTGCCAGCTGCATTAATGAATCGGCCAACGCGC
GGGGAGAGGCGGTTTGCGTATTGGGCGCTCTTCCGCTTCCTCGCTCACTGACTCGCTGCGCTCGGTCGTT
CGGCTGCGGCGAGCGGTATCAGCTCACTCAAAGGCGGTAATACGGTTATCCACAGAATCAGGGGATAACG
CAGGAAAGAACATGTGAGCAAAAGGCCAGCAAAAGGCCAGGAACCGTAAAAAGGCCGCGTTGCTGGCGTT
TTTCCATAGGCTCCGCCCCCCTGACGAGCATCACAAAAATCGACGCTCAAGTCAGAGGTGGCGAAACCCG
ACAGGACTATAAAGATACCAGGCGTTTCCCCCTGGAAGCTCCCTCGTGCGCTCTCCTGTTCCGACCCTGC
CGCTTACCGGATACCTGTCCGCCTTTCTCCCTTCGGGAAGCGTGGCGCTTTCTCATAGCTCACGCTGTAG
GTATCTCAGTTCGGTGTAGGTCGTTCGCTCCAAGCTGGGCTGTGTGCACGAACCCCCCGTTCAGCCCGAC
CGCTGCGCCTTATCCGGTAACTATCGTCTTGAGTCCAACCCGGTAAGACACGACTTATCGCCACTGGCAG
CAGCCACTGGTAACAGGATTAGCAGAGCGAGGTATGTAGGCGGTGCTACAGAGTTCTTGAAGTGGTGGCC
TAACTACGGCTACACTAGAAGAACAGTATTTGGTATCTGCGCTCTGCTGAAGCCAGTTACCTTCGGAAAA
AGAGTTGGTAGCTCTTGATCCGGCAAACAAACCACCGCTGGTAGCGGTGGTTTTTTTGTTTGCAAGCAGC
AGATTACGCGCAGAAAAAAAGGATCTCAAGAAGATCCTTTGATCTTTTCTACGGGGTCTGACGCTCAGTG
GAACGAAAACTCACGTTAAGGGATTTTGGTCATGAGATTATCAAAAAGGATCTTCACCTAGATCCTTTTA
AATTAAAAATGAAGTTTTAAATCAATCTAAAGTATATATGAGTAAACTTGGTCTGACAGTTACCAATGCT
TAATCAGTGAGGCACCTATCTCAGCGATCTGTCTATTTCGTTCATCCATAGTTGCCTGACTCCCCGTCGT
GTAGATAACTACGATACGGGAGGGCTTACCATCTGGCCCCAGTGCTGCAATGATACCGCGAGACCCACGC
TCACCGGCTCCAGATTTATCAGCAATAAACCAGCCAGCCGGAAGGGCCGAGCGCAGAAGTGGTCCTGCAA
CTTTATCCGCCTCCATCCAGTCTATTAATTGTTGCCGGGAAGCTAGAGTAAGTAGTTCGCCAGTTAATAG
TTTGCGCAACGTTGTTGCCATTGCTACAGGCATCGTGGTGTCACGCTCGTCGTTTGGTATGGCTTCATTC
AGCTCCGGTTCCCAACGATCAAGGCGAGTTACATGATCCCCCATGTTGTGCAAAAAAGCGGTTAGCTCCT
TCGGTCCTCCGATCGTTGTCAGAAGTAAGTTGGCCGCAGTGTTATCACTCATGGTTATGGCAGCACTGCA
TAATTCTCTTACTGTCATGCCATCCGTAAGATGCTTTTCTGTGACTGGTGAGTACTCAACCAAGTCATTC
TGAGAATAGTGTATGCGGCGACCGAGTTGCTCTTGCCCGGCGTCAATACGGGATAATACCGCGCCACATA
GCAGAACTTTAAAAGTGCTCATCATTGGAAAACGTTCTTCGGGGCGAAAACTCTCAAGGATCTTACCGCT
GTTGAGATCCAGTTCGATGTAACCCACTCGTGCACCCAACTGATCTTCAGCATCTTTTACTTTCACCAGC
GTTTCTGGGTGAGCAAAAACAGGAAGGCAAAATGCCGCAAAAAAGGGAATAAGGGCGACACGGAAATGTT
GAATACTCATACTCTTCCTTTTTCAATATTATTGAAGCATTTATCAGGGTTATTGTCTCATGAGCGGATA
CATATTTGAATGTATTTAGAAAAATAAACAAATAGGGGTTCCGCGCACATTTCCCCGAAAAGTGCCACCT
GACGTCGACGGATCGGGAGATCTCCCGATCCCCTATGGTGCACTCTCAGTACAATCTGCTCTGATGCCGC
ATAGTTAAGCCAGTATCTGCTCCCTGCTTGTGTGTTGGAGGTCGCTGAGTAGTGCGCGAGCAAAATTTAA
GCTACAACAAGGCAAGGCTTGACCGACAATTGCATGAAGAATCTGCTTAGGGTTAGGCGTTTTGCGCTGC
TTCGCGATGTACGGGCCAGATATACGCGTTGACATTGATTATTGACTAGTTATTAATAGTAATCAATTAC
GGGGTCATTAGTTCATAGCCCATATATGGAGTTCCGCGTTACATAACTTACGGTAAATGGCCCGCCTGGC
TGACCGCCCAACGACCCCCGCCCATTGACGTCAATAATGACGTATGTTCCCATAGTAACGCCAATAGGGA
CTTTCCATTGACGTCAATGGGTGGAGTATTTACGGTAAACTGCCCACTTGGCAGTACATCAAGTGTATCA
TATGCCAAGTACGCCCCCTATTGACGTCAATGACGGTAAATGGCCCGCCTGGCATTATGCCCAGTACATG
ACCTTATGGGACTTTCCTACTTGGCAGTACATCTACGTATTAGTCATCGCTATTACCATGGTGATGCGGT
TTTGGCAGTACATCAATGGGCGTGGATAGCGGTTTGACTCACGGGGATTTCCAAGTCTCCACCCCATTGA
CGTCAATGGGAGTTTGTTTTGGCACCAAAATCAACGGGACTTTCCAAAATGTCGTAACAACTCCGCCCCA
TTGACGCAAATGGGCGGTAGGCGTGTACGGTGGGAGGTCTATATAAGCAGCGCGTTTTGCCTGTACTGGG
TCTCTCTGGTTAGACCAGATCTGAGCCTGGGAGCTCTCTGGCTAACTAGGGAACCCACTGCTTAAGCCTC
AATAAAGCTTGCCTTGAGTGCTTCAAGTAGTGTGTGCCCGTCTGTTGTGTGACTCTGGTAACTAGAGATC
CCTCAGACCCTTTTAGTCAGTGTGGAAAATCTCTAGCAGTGGCGCCCGAACAGGGACTTGAAAGCGAAAG
GGAAACCAGAGGAGCTCTCTCGACGCAGGACTCGGCTTGCTGAAGCGCGCACGGCAAGAGGCGAGGGGCG
GCGACTGGTGAGTACGCCAAAAATTTTGACTAGCGGAGGCTAGAAGGAGAGAGATGGGTGCGAGAGCGTC
AGTATTAAGCGGGGGAGAATTAGATCGCGATGGGAAAAAATTCGGTTAAGGCCAGGGGGAAAGAAAAAAT
ATAAATTAAAACATATAGTATGGGCAAGCAGGGAGCTAGAACGATTCGCAGTTAATCCTGGCCTGTTAGA
AACATCAGAAGGCTGTAGACAAATACTGGGACAGCTACAACCATCCCTTCAGACAGGATCAGAAGAACTT
AGATCATTATATAATACAGTAGCAACCCTCTATTGTGTGCATCAAAGGATAGAGATAAAAGACACCAAGG
AAGCTTTAGACAAGATAGAGGAAGAGCAAAACAAAAGTAAGACCACCGCACAGCAAGCGGCCGCTGATCT
TCAGACCTGGAGGAGGAGATATGAGGGACAATTGGAGAAGTGAATTATATAAATATAAAGTAGTAAAAAT
TGAACCATTAGGAGTAGCACCCACCAAGGCAAAGAGAAGAGTGGTGCAGAGAGAAAAAAGAGCAGTGGGA
ATAGGAGCTTTGTTCCTTGGGTTCTTGGGAGCAGCAGGAAGCACTATGGGCGCAGCGTCAATGACGCTGA
CGGTACAGGCCAGACAATTATTGTCTGGTATAGTGCAGCAGCAGAACAATTTGCTGAGGGCTATTGAGGC
GCAACAGCATCTGTTGCAACTCACAGTCTGGGGCATCAAGCAGCTCCAGGCAAGAATCCTGGCTGTGGAA
AGATACCTAAAGGATCAACAGCTCCTGGGGATTTGGGGTTGCTCTGGAAAACTCATTTGCACCACTGCTG
TGCCTTGGAATGCTAGTTGGAGTAATAAATCTCTGGAACAGATTTGGAATCACACGACCTGGATGGAGTG
GGACAGAGAAATTAACAATTACACAAGCTTAATACACTCCTTAATTGAAGAATCGCAAAACCAGCAAGAA
AAGAATGAACAAGAATTATTGGAATTAGATAAATGGGCAAGTTTGTGGAATTGGTTTAACATAACAAATT
GGCTGTGGTATATAAAATTATTCATAATGATAGTAGGAGGCTTGGTAGGTTTAAGAATAGT
Features (pLannotate 1.2.2; 35 found; start..end, strand, type, name):
     62..162     +  CDS            Rev (fragment): human immunodeficiency virus 1 (HIV-1) Rev protein; rev; enhances nuclear export of unspliced and incompletely spliced viral mRNAs
    212..329     +  misc_feature   cPPT/CTS: central polypurine tract and central termination sequence of HIV-1
    378..396     +  CDS            small t antigen (fragment): SV40 (simian virus 40) small t antigen
    422..633     +  promoter       EF-1α core promoter: core promoter for human elongation factor EF-1α
    658..2376    +  CDS            Cas9(N): N-terminal portion of Streptococcus pyogenes Cas9 (Zetsche et al., 2015)
   2263..4761    +  CDS            Cas9(C): C-terminal portion of Streptococcus pyogenes Cas9 (Zetsche et al., 2015)
   4900..5298    +  CDS            BSD: blasticidin S deaminase; Aspergillus terreus BSD; confers resistance to blasticidin
   5299..5320    +  misc_feature   MCS (fragment): pBluescript multiple cloning site
   5323..5911    +  misc_feature   WPRE: woodchuck hepatitis virus posttranscriptional regulatory element
   5848..6429    +  CDS            nef (fragment): NEF_HV1H2 - Experimental evidence at protein level: Swiss-Prot protein existence level 1. Extracellular Nef protein targets CD4(+) T-lymphocytes for apoptosis by interacting with CXCR4 surface receptors. From Human immunodeficiency virus type 1 group M subtype B (isolate HXB2) (HIV-1).
   6436..6616    +  LTR            5' LTR (truncated): truncated 5' long terminal repeat (LTR) from HIV-1
   6648..6872    +  polyA_signal   bGH poly(A) signal: bovine growth hormone polyadenylation signal
   6876..6897    +  promoter       SV40 promoter (fragment): SV40 enhancer and early promoter
   6918..7346    +  rep_origin     f1 ori (sequence partly withheld): f1 bacteriophage origin of replication; arrow indicates direction of (+) strand synthesis
   7373..7444    +  promoter       SV40 promoter (fragment): SV40 enhancer and early promoter
   7445..7516    +  promoter       SV40 promoter (fragment): SV40 enhancer and early promoter
   7520..7654    +  rep_origin     SV40 ori: SV40 origin of replication
   7716..7763    +  promoter       EM7 promoter: synthetic bacterial promoter&nbsp
   7782..8156    +  CDS            BleoR: antibiotic-binding protein; Sh ble from Streptoalloteichus hindustanus; confers resistance to bleomycin, phleomycin, and Zeocin™
   8166..8291    +  CDS            ble (fragment): BLE_KLEPN - Experimental evidence at protein level: Swiss-Prot protein existence level 1. Binding protein with a strong affinity to the bleomycin family of antibiotics. Binds to CL990; an antimitotic-antibiotic compound. From Klebsiella pneumoniae.
   8286..8407    +  polyA_signal   SV40 poly(A) signal: SV40 polyadenylation signal
   8478..8500    -  protein_bind   lac operator (fragment): The lac repressor binds to the lac operator to inhibit transcription in E. coli. This inhibition can be relieved by adding lactose or isopropyl-β-D-thiogalactopyranoside (IPTG). lac repressor encoded by lacI
   8504..8534    -  promoter       lac promoter: promoter for the E. coli lac operon
   8549..8570    -  protein_bind   CAP binding site: CAP binding activates transcription in the presence of cAMP. E. coli catabolite activator protein
   8583..8675    -  CDS            lacI (fragment): lac repressor; lacI; The lac repressor binds to the lac operator to inhibit transcription in E. coli. This inhibition can be relieved by adding lactose or isopropyl-β-D-thiogalactopyranoside (IPTG).
   8858..9446    -  rep_origin     ori: high-copy-number ColE1/pMB1/pBR322/pUC origin of replication
   9617..10477   -  CDS            AmpR: β-lactamase; bla; confers resistance to ampicillin, carbenicillin, and related antibiotics
  10478..10582   -  promoter       AmpR promoter: bla
  10641..10693   -  misc_feature   bom (fragment): basis of mobility region from pBR322
  10848..11227   +  enhancer       CMV enhancer: human cytomegalovirus immediate early enhancer
  11228..11427   +  promoter       CMV promoter: human cytomegalovirus (CMV) immediate early promoter
  11445..11625   +  LTR            5' LTR (truncated): truncated 5' long terminal repeat (LTR) from HIV-1
  11672..11797   +  misc_feature   HIV-1 Ψ: packaging signal of human immunodeficiency virus type 1
  11781..12144   +  CDS            HIV-1 gag (fragment): gag protein from human immunodeficiency virus 1; gag
  12290..12523   +  misc_feature   RRE: The Rev response element (RRE) of HIV-1 allows for Rev-dependent mRNA export from the nucleus to the cytoplasm.
