[The description below was written by a language model from this plasmid's Addgene catalogue record and pLannotate feature annotations shown in this document.]
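Description:
VQR variant is a lentiviral transfer plasmid built on the pFUGW backbone for stable expression of an engineered Streptococcus pyogenes Cas9 in mammalian cells. It is about 12.8 to 12.9 kb, replicates in E. coli from a high-copy ColE1/pUC-type origin and is selected with ampicillin through the bla gene. The backbone also contains an f1 origin, an SV40 origin and promoter fragments, and an EM7-driven BleoR (Zeocin resistance) cassette with an SV40 polyadenylation signal. These lie outside the viral genome and are not listed among the catalogued selection markers.

The viral portion is arranged as a CMV enhancer/promoter fused to a truncated HIV-1 5' LTR, which drives genomic RNA production in packaging cells. It is followed by the Ψ packaging signal with a gag fragment, the RRE for Rev-dependent export, and the cPPT/CTS. Downstream, the short EF-1α core (EFS) promoter drives a single open reading frame: human codon-optimized SpCas9 carrying D1135V, R1335Q and T1337R, followed according to the record by an NLS, a FLAG epitope and a P2A peptide linked to blasticidin S deaminase. The P2A element lets nuclease and resistance protein be made as separate polypeptides from one transcript, so blasticidin selection enriches for Cas9-expressing cells. The annotation detects the Cas9 and BSD coding regions but does not separately call the NLS, FLAG or P2A. A WPRE enhances transcript expression, and a truncated 3' LTR and bGH poly(A) signal close the cassette.

The VQR substitutions are known to alter PAM recognition relative to wild-type SpCas9. No guide RNA cassette is annotated, so guides must be supplied separately. The associated study concerned predicting the sequence-specific cleavage activity of Cas9 variants, which fits use of this plasmid for generating cells that stably express the variant.
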