Addgene plasmid #138560: VQR variant
Purpose: Expresses human codon-optimized SpCas9-VQR and blasticidin resistance: EFS promoter-VQR-NLS-FLAG-P2A-BSD
Depositing lab: Hyongbum Kim. Depositing organization: Yonsei University Health System. Publication: Prediction of the sequence-specific cleavage activity of Cas9 variants. Kim N, Kim HK, Lee S, Seo JH, Choi JW, Park J, Min S, Yoon S, Cho SR, Kim HH. Nat Biotechnol. 2020 Nov;38(11):1328-1336. doi: 10.1038/s41587-020-0537-9. Epub 2020 Jun 8. PubMed 32514125.
Backbone
  Vector backbone: pFUGW
  Total vector size (bp): 12859
  Vector type: Mammalian Expression, Lentiviral, CRISPR
  Selectable markers: Blasticidin
Growth in bacteria
  Bacterial resistance: Ampicillin, 100 μg/mL
  Growth temperature: 37°C
  Growth strain: NEB Stable
  Copy number: High Copy
Gene/Insert
  Gene/Insert name: VQR (alt name: VQR variant)
  Species: Synthetic
  Insert size (bp): 4641
  Mutation: D1135V, R1335Q, T1337R
  Promoter: EFS
  Tag / fusion protein: NLS (C terminal on insert); FLAG (C terminal on insert); BSD (C terminal on insert)
  Cloning method: Gibson Cloning
  Sequencing primers: 5′ 5' - ggtcttgaaaggagtgggaattgg - 3'; 3′ 5' - CAGGTCGCTTGTCGCCTCC - 3'
Terms and licenses: Academic/Nonprofit Terms; Industry Terms: Not Available to Industry
How to cite: VQR variant was a gift from Hyongbum Kim (Addgene plasmid # 138560 ; http://n2t.net/addgene:138560 ; RRID:Addgene_138560)
